Addgene plasmid #85929: AB.pCCL.sin.cPPT.GFP.miR-194-3p.sensor.PGK.dNGFR.WPRE
Purpose: Sensor Plasmid
Depositing lab: Brian Brown. Depositing organization: Icahn School of Medicine at Mount Sinai. Publication: High-throughput assessment of microRNA activity and function using microRNA sensor and decoy libraries. Mullokandov G, Baccarini A, Ruzo A, Jayaprakash AD, Tung N, Israelow B, Evans MJ, Sachidanandam R, Brown BD. Nat Methods. 2012 Jul 1;9(8):840-6. doi: 10.1038/nmeth.2078. PubMed 22751203.
Backbone
  Vector backbone: AB.pCCL.sin.cPPT.GFP.PGK.dNGFR.WPRE
  Backbone size w/o insert (bp): 9309
  Total vector size (bp): 9480
  Vector type: Lentiviral
  Selectable markers: eGFP , NGFR
Growth in bacteria
  Bacterial resistance: Ampicillin, 100 μg/mL
  Growth temperature: 37°C
  Growth strain: NEB Stable
  Copy number: High Copy
Gene/Insert
  Gene/Insert name: miR-194-3p Sensor
  Species: H. sapiens (human)
  Insert size (bp): 171
  Promoter: PGK
  Cloning method: Restriction Enzyme; 5′ cloning site NheI (not destroyed); 3′ cloning site AgeI (not destroyed)
  Sequencing primers: 5′ AACAGACATACAAACTAAAG
Terms and licenses: Academic/Nonprofit Terms; Industry Terms: Not Available to Industry
How to cite: AB.pCCL.sin.cPPT.GFP.miR-194-3p.sensor.PGK.dNGFR.WPRE was a gift from Brian Brown (Addgene plasmid # 85929 ; http://n2t.net/addgene:85929 ; RRID:Addgene_85929)
