[The description below was written by a language model from this plasmid's Addgene catalogue record and pLannotate feature annotations shown in this document.]
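Description:
AB.pCCL.sin.cPPT.GFP.miR-194-3p.sensor.PGK.dNGFR.WPRE is a third-generation-style, self-inactivating HIV-1 lentiviral transfer plasmid built as a fluorescent sensor of human miR-194-3p activity. It is propagated in E. coli through a high-copy ColE1/pUC origin with ampicillin resistance, and it also carries an f1 origin and an SV40 origin. The viral genome is transcribed from a CMV enhancer/promoter fused to a truncated 5' LTR. That genome contains the Ψ packaging signal with a gag fragment, the RRE for Rev-dependent export, the cPPT/CTS, a WPRE, and a ΔU3 3' LTR that disables LTR promoter activity after integration.

The payload is a bidirectional two-reporter cassette. The human PGK promoter drives a truncated NGFR (dNGFR) surface marker in the sense orientation of the vector, upstream of the WPRE. A minimal CMV promoter placed back-to-back with PGK drives EGFP in the opposite direction, and this transcript ends at its own SV40 polyadenylation signal. The 171 bp miR-194-3p sensor insert was cloned between NheI and AgeI. It is not annotated in the feature table, but the unannotated gap between the EGFP coding sequence and the poly(A) signal is consistent with placement in the EGFP 3' UTR. The record does not detail the composition of the sensor insert.

In this design, cells with active miR-194-3p should show reduced EGFP while dNGFR stays unregulated and serves as an internal normaliser for transduction and expression level. The two reporters are listed as the selectable markers, and no drug selection for mammalian cells is recorded. The associated publication concerns high-throughput measurement of microRNA activity with sensor and decoy libraries. The sequenced record is slightly shorter than the stated total vector size.
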