Features (pLannotate 1.2.2; 34 found; start..end, strand, type, name):
      1..720     +  CDS            EGFP: the original enhanced GFP (Yang et al., 1996) mammalian codon-optimized
    950..969     +  misc_feature   MCS (fragment): pBluescript multiple cloning site
    997..1131    -  polyA_signal   SV40 poly(A) signal: SV40 polyadenylation signal
   1154..1238    -  CDS            large T antigen (fragment): large T antigen from SV40 (simian virus 40)
   1268..1385    -  misc_feature   cPPT/CTS: central polypurine tract and central termination sequence of HIV-1
   1404..1504    -  CDS            Rev (fragment): human immunodeficiency virus 1 (HIV-1) Rev protein; rev; enhances nuclear export of unspliced and incompletely spliced viral mRNAs
   1881..2114    -  misc_feature   RRE: The Rev response element (RRE) of HIV-1 allows for Rev-dependent mRNA export from the nucleus to the cytoplasm.
   2260..2623    -  CDS            HIV-1 gag (fragment): gag protein from human immunodeficiency virus 1; gag
   2607..2732    -  misc_feature   HIV-1 Ψ: packaging signal of human immunodeficiency virus type 1
   2779..2959    -  LTR            5' LTR (truncated): truncated 5' long terminal repeat (LTR) from HIV-1
   2974..3177    -  promoter       CMV promoter: human cytomegalovirus (CMV) immediate early promoter
   3178..3557    -  enhancer       CMV enhancer: human cytomegalovirus immediate early enhancer
   3658..3676    -  promoter       T3 promoter: promoter for bacteriophage T3 RNA polymerase
   3721..3737    -  protein_bind   lac operator: The lac repressor binds to the lac operator to inhibit transcription in E. coli. This inhibition can be relieved by adding lactose or isopropyl-β-D-thiogalactopyranoside (IPTG). lac repressor encoded by lacI
   3745..3775    -  promoter       lac promoter: promoter for the E. coli lac operon
   3790..3811    -  protein_bind   CAP binding site: CAP binding activates transcription in the presence of cAMP. E. coli catabolite activator protein
   3824..3916    -  CDS            lacI (fragment): lac repressor; lacI; The lac repressor binds to the lac operator to inhibit transcription in E. coli. This inhibition can be relieved by adding lactose or isopropyl-β-D-thiogalactopyranoside (IPTG).
   4099..4687    -  rep_origin     ori: high-copy-number ColE1/pMB1/pBR322/pUC origin of replication
   4858..5718    -  CDS            AmpR: β-lactamase; bla; confers resistance to ampicillin, carbenicillin, and related antibiotics
   5719..5823    -  promoter       AmpR promoter: bla
   5876..6304    -  rep_origin     f1 ori (sequence partly withheld): f1 bacteriophage origin of replication; arrow indicates direction of (+) strand synthesis
   6309..6464    -  CDS            lacZα (fragment): LacZα fragment of β-galactosidase; lacZ fragment
   6472..6490    +  promoter       T7 promoter: promoter for bacteriophage T7 RNA polymerase
   6511..6646    -  rep_origin     SV40 ori: SV40 origin of replication
   6686..6807    -  polyA_signal   SV40 poly(A) signal: SV40 polyadenylation signal
   6879..7112    -  LTR            3' LTR (ΔU3): self-inactivating 3' long terminal repeat (LTR) from HIV-1
   7114..7182    -  CDS            nef (fragment): NEF_HV1Z2 - Experimental evidence at protein level: Swiss-Prot protein existence level 1. Extracellular Nef protein targets CD4(+) T-lymphocytes for apoptosis by interacting with CXCR4 surface receptors. From Human immunodeficiency virus type 1 group M subtype D (isolate Z2/CDC-Z34) (HIV-1).
   7199..7787    -  misc_feature   WPRE: woodchuck hepatitis virus posttranscriptional regulatory element
   7801..7819    -  misc_feature   MCS (fragment): pUC18/19 multiple cloning site
   7822..8649    -  CDS            NGFR (fragment): TNR16_HUMAN - Also known as TNFRSF16. Experimental evidence at protein level: Swiss-Prot protein existence level 1. Low affinity receptor which can bind to NGF, BDNF, NTF3, and NTF4. Forms a heterodimeric receptor with SORCS2 that binds the precursor forms of NGF, BDNF and NTF3 with high affinity, and has much lower affinity for mature NGF and BDNF (PubMed:24908487). Plays an important role in differentiation and survival of specific neuronal populations during development (By similarity). Can mediate cell survival as well as cell death of neural cells. Plays a role in the inactivation of RHOA
   8764..8788    -  misc_feature   MCS (fragment): pBluescript multiple cloning site
   8791..9301    -  promoter       hPGK promoter: human phosphoglycerate kinase 1 promoter
   9304..9327    +  misc_feature   MCS (fragment): pBluescript multiple cloning site
   9329..9367    +  promoter       minimal CMV promoter: human cytomegalovirus (CMV) immediate early promoter
>Addgene plasmid #85929 | AB.pCCL.sin.cPPT.GFP.miR-194-3p.sensor.PGK.dNGFR.WPRE | addgene full sequence | sequence record 170127 | Addgene NGS Result
ATGGTGAGCAAGGGCGAGGAGCTGTTCACCGGGGTGGTGCCCATCCTGGTCGAGCTGGACGGCGACGTAA
ACGGCCACAAGTTCAGCGTGTCCGGCGAGGGCGAGGGCGATGCCACCTACGGCAAGCTGACCCTGAAGTT
CATCTGCACCACCGGCAAGCTGCCCGTGCCCTGGCCCACCCTCGTGACCACCCTGACCTACGGCGTGCAG
TGCTTCAGCCGCTACCCCGACCACATGAAGCAGCACGACTTCTTCAAGTCCGCCATGCCCGAAGGCTACG
TCCAGGAGCGCACCATCTTCTTCAAGGACGACGGCAACTACAAGACCCGCGCCGAGGTGAAGTTCGAGGG
CGACACCCTGGTGAACCGCATCGAGCTGAAGGGCATCGACTTCAAGGAGGACGGCAACATCCTGGGGCAC
AAGCTGGAGTACAACTACAACAGCCACAACGTCTATATCATGGCCGACAAGCAGAAGAACGGCATCAAGG
TGAACTTCAAGATCCGCCACAACATCGAGGACGGCAGCGTGCAGCTCGCCGACCACTACCAGCAGAACAC
CCCCATCGGCGACGGCCCCGTGCTGCTGCCCGACAACCACTACCTGAGCACCCAGTCCGCCCTGAGCAAA
GACCCCAACGAGAAGCGCGATCACATGGTCCTGCTGGAGTTCGTGACCGCCGCCGGGATCACTCTCGGCA
TGGACGAGCTGTACAAGTAAAGCGGCCGCGTCGAGAGATGGGGGAGGCTAACTGAGCTAGCCGACCTTAA
CTGGGGAGTACTGGTCGACGTAGCCAGATAACAGCAGCCCCACTGGCAGATAACAGCAGCCCCACTGGCA
GATAACAGCAGCCCCACTGGCAGATAACAGCAGCCCCACTGGCAGATAACAGCAGCCCCACTGGCAGATA
ACAGCAGCCCCACTGGACCGGTACTAGCTTAGTCATGCACCGGGCTGCAGGAATTCGATGACAGGCGCAG
CTTCCGAGGGATTTGAGATCCAGACATGATAAGATACATTGATGAGTTTGGACAAACCAAAACTAGAATG
CAGTGAAAAAAATGCCTTATTTGTGAAATTTGTGATGCTATTGCCTTATTTGTAACCATTATAAGCTGCA
ATAAACAAGTTAACAACAACAATTGCATTCATTTTATGTTTCAGGTTCAGGGGGAGGTGTGGGAGGTTTT
TTAAAGCAAGTAAAACCTCTACAAATGTGGTATGGCTGATTATGATCAGATCTCTCGAGGCTAGTCTCGT
GATCGATAAAATTTTGAATTTTTGTAATTTGTTTTTGTAATTCTTTAGTTTGTATGTCTGTTGCTATTAT
GTCTACTATTCTTTCCCCTGCACTGTACCCCCCAATCCCCCCTTTTCTTTTAAAAGTTAACCGATACCGT
CGAGATCCGTTCACTAATCGAATGGATCTGTCTCTGTCTCTCTCTCCACCTTCTTCTTCTATTCCTTCGG
GCCTGTCGGGTCCCCTCGGGGTTGGGAGGTGGGTCTGAAACGATAATGGTGAATATCCCTGCCTAACTCT
ATTCACTATAGAAAGTACAGCAAAAACTATTCTTAAACCTACCAAGCCTCCTACTATCATTATGAATAAT
TTTATATACCACAGCCAATTTGTTATGTTAAACCAATTCCACAAACTTGCCCATTTATCTAATTCCAATA
ATTCTTGTTCATTCTTTTCTTGCTGGTTTTGCGATTCTTCAATTAAGGAGTGTATTAAGCTTGTGTAATT
GTTAATTTCTCTGTCCCACTCCATCCAGGTCGTGTGATTCCAAATCTGTTCCAGAGATTTATTACTCCAA
CTAGCATTCCAAGGCACAGCAGTGGTGCAAATGAGTTTTCCAGAGCAACCCCAAATCCCCAGGAGCTGTT
GATCCTTTAGGTATCTTTCCACAGCCAGGATTCTTGCCTGGAGCTGCTTGATGCCCCAGACTGTGAGTTG
CAACAGATGCTGTTGCGCCTCAATAGCCCTCAGCAAATTGTTCTGCTGCTGCACTATACCAGACAATAAT
TGTCTGGCCTGTACCGTCAGCGTCATTGACGCTGCGCCCATAGTGCTTCCTGCTGCTCCCAAGAACCCAA
GGAACAAAGCTCCTATTCCCACTGCTCTTTTTTCTCTCTGCACCACTCTTCTCTTTGCCTTGGTGGGTGC
TACTCCTAATGGTTCAATTTTTACTACTTTATATTTATATAATTCACTTCTCCAATTGTCCCTCATATCT
CCTCCTCCAGGTCTGAAGATCAGCGGCCGCTTGCTGTGCGGTGGTCTTACTTTTGTTTTGCTCTTCCTCT
ATCTTGTCTAAAGCTTCCTTGGTGTCTTTTATCTCTATCCTTTGATGCACACAATAGAGGGTTGCTACTG
TATTATATAATGATCTAAGTTCTTCTGATCCTGTCTGAAGGGATGGTTGTAGCTGTCCCAGTATTTGTCT
ACAGCCTTCTGATGTTTCTAACAGGCCAGGATTAACTGCGAATCGTTCTAGCTCCCTGCTTGCCCATACT
ATATGTTTTAATTTATATTTTTTCTTTCCCCCTGGCCTTAACCGAATTTTTTCCCATCGCGATCTAATTC
TCCCCCGCTTAATACTGACGCTCTCGCACCCATCTCTCTCCTTCTAGCCTCCGCTAGTCAAAATTTTTGG
CGTACTCACCAGTCGCCGCCCCTCGCCTCTTGCCGTGCGCGCTTCAGCAAGCCGAGTCCTGCGTCGAGAG
AGCTCCTCTGGTTTCCCTTTCGCTTTCAAGTCCCTGTTCGGGCGCCACTGCTAGAGATTTTCCACACTGA
CTAAAAGGGTCTGAGGGATCTCTAGTTACCAGAGTCACACAACAGACGGGCACACACTACTTGAAGCACT
CAAGGCAAGCTTTATTGAGGCTTAAGCAGTGGGTTCCCTAGTTAGCCAGAGAGCTCCCAGGCTCAGATCT
GGTCTAACCAGAGAGACCCCGGTTCACTAAACGAGCTCTGCTTATATAGACCTCCCACCGTACACGCCTA
CCGCCCATTTGCGTCAATGGGGCGGAGTTGTTACGACATTTTGGAAAGTCCCGTTGATTTTGGTGCCAAA
ACAAACTCCCATTGACGTCAATGGGGTGGAGACTTGGAAATCCCCGTGAGTCAAACCGCTATCCACGCCC
ATTGATGTACTGCCAAAACCGCATCACCATGGTAATAGCGATGACTAATACGTAGATGTACTGCCAAGTA
GGAAAGTCCCATAAGGTCATGTACTGGGCATAATGCCAGGCGGGCCATTTACCGTCATTGACGTCAATAG
GGGGCGTACTTGGCATATGATACACTTGATGTACTGCCAAGTGGGCAGTTTACCGTAAATACTCCACCCA
TTGACGTCAATGGAAAGTCCCTATTGGCGTTACTATGGGAACATACGTCATTATTGACGTCAATGGGCGG
GGGTCGTTGGGCGGTCAGCCAGGCGGGCCATTTACCGTAAGTTATGTAACGCGGAACTCCATATATGGGC
TATGAACTAATGACCCCGTAATTGATTACTATTAATAACTAGTCAATAATCAATGTCAACATGGCGGTAA
TGTTGGACATGAGCCAATATAAATGTACATATTATGATATGGATACAACGTATGCAATGGCCAAGCTTGC
AGCTCCAGCTTTTGTTCCCTTTAGTGAGGGTTAATTGCGCGCTTGGCGTAATCATGGTCATAGCTGTTTC
CTGTGTGAAATTGTTATCCGCTCACAATTCCACACAACATACGAGCCGGAAGCATAAAGTGTAAAGCCTG
GGGTGCCTAATGAGTGAGCTAACTCACATTAATTGCGTTGCGCTCACTGCCCGCTTTCCAGTCGGGAAAC
CTGTCGTGCCAGCTGCATTAATGAATCGGCCAACGCGCGGGGAGAGGCGGTTTGCGTATTGGGCGCTCTT
CCGCTTCCTCGCTCACTGACTCGCTGCGCTCGGTCGTTCGGCTGCGGCGAGCGGTATCAGCTCACTCAAA
GGCGGTAATACGGTTATCCACAGAATCAGGGGATAACGCAGGAAAGAACATGTGAGCAAAAGGCCAGCAA
AAGGCCAGGAACCGTAAAAAGGCCGCGTTGCTGGCGTTTTTCCATAGGCTCCGCCCCCCTGACGAGCATC
ACAAAAATCGACGCTCAAGTCAGAGGTGGCGAAACCCGACAGGACTATAAAGATACCAGGCGTTTCCCCC
TGGAAGCTCCCTCGTGCGCTCTCCTGTTCCGACCCTGCCGCTTACCGGATACCTGTCCGCCTTTCTCCCT
TCGGGAAGCGTGGCGCTTTCTCATAGCTCACGCTGTAGGTATCTCAGTTCGGTGTAGGTCGTTCGCTCCA
AGCTGGGCTGTGTGCACGAACCCCCCGTTCAGCCCGACCGCTGCGCCTTATCCGGTAACTATCGTCTTGA
GTCCAACCCGGTAAGACACGACTTATCGCCACTGGCAGCAGCCACTGGTAACAGGATTAGCAGAGCGAGG
TATGTAGGCGGTGCTACAGAGTTCTTGAAGTGGTGGCCTAACTACGGCTACACTAGAAGAACAGTATTTG
GTATCTGCGCTCTGCTGAAGCCAGTTACCTTCGGAAAAAGAGTTGGTAGCTCTTGATCCGGCAAACAAAC
CACCGCTGGTAGCGGTGGTTTTTTTGTTTGCAAGCAGCAGATTACGCGCAGAAAAAAAGGATCTCAAGAA
GATCCTTTGATCTTTTCTACGGGGTCTGACGCTCAGTGGAACGAAAACTCACGTTAAGGGATTTTGGTCA
TGAGATTATCAAAAAGGATCTTCACCTAGATCCTTTTAAATTAAAAATGAAGTTTTAAATCAATCTAAAG
TATATATGAGTAAACTTGGTCTGACAGTTACCAATGCTTAATCAGTGAGGCACCTATCTCAGCGATCTGT
CTATTTCGTTCATCCATAGTTGCCTGACTCCCCGTCGTGTAGATAACTACGATACGGGAGGGCTTACCAT
CTGGCCCCAGTGCTGCAATGATACCGCGAGACCCACGCTCACCGGCTCCAGATTTATCAGCAATAAACCA
GCCAGCCGGAAGGGCCGAGCGCAGAAGTGGTCCTGCAACTTTATCCGCCTCCATCCAGTCTATTAATTGT
TGCCGGGAAGCTAGAGTAAGTAGTTCGCCAGTTAATAGTTTGCGCAACGTTGTTGCCATTGCTACAGGCA
TCGTGGTGTCACGCTCGTCGTTTGGTATGGCTTCATTCAGCTCCGGTTCCCAACGATCAAGGCGAGTTAC
ATGATCCCCCATGTTGTGCAAAAAAGCGGTTAGCTCCTTCGGTCCTCCGATCGTTGTCAGAAGTAAGTTG
GCCGCAGTGTTATCACTCATGGTTATGGCAGCACTGCATAATTCTCTTACTGTCATGCCATCCGTAAGAT
GCTTTTCTGTGACTGGTGAGTACTCAACCAAGTCATTCTGAGAATAGTGTATGCGGCGACCGAGTTGCTC
TTGCCCGGCGTCAATACGGGATAATACCGCGCCACATAGCAGAACTTTAAAAGTGCTCATCATTGGAAAA
CGTTCTTCGGGGCGAAAACTCTCAAGGATCTTACCGCTGTTGAGATCCAGTTCGATGTAACCCACTCGTG
CACCCAACTGATCTTCAGCATCTTTTACTTTCACCAGCGTTTCTGGGTGAGCAAAAACAGGAAGGCAAAA
TGCCGCAAAAAAGGGAATAAGGGCGACACGGAAATGTTGAATACTCATACTCTTCCTTTTTCAATATTAT
TGAAGCATTTATCAGGGTTATTGTCTCATGAGCGGATACATATTTGAATGTATTTAGAAAAATAAACAAA
TAGGGGTTCCGCGCACATTTCCCCGAAAAGTGCCACCTAAATTGTAAGCGTTAATATTTTGTTAAAATTC
GCGTTAAATTTTTGTTAAATCAGCTCATTTTTTAACCAATAGGCCGAAATCGGCAAAATCCCTTATAAAT
CAAAAGAATAGACCGAGATAGGGT
[37 nt withheld, positions 5975-6011]
AAAGAACGTGGACTCCAACGTCAAAGG
[49 nt withheld, positions 6039-6087]
T
[91 nt withheld, positions 6089-6179]
G
[124 nt withheld, positions 6181-6304]
CCCATTCGCCATTCAGGCTGCGCAACTGTTGGGAAGGGCGATCGGTGCGGGCCTCTTCGCTATTACGCCA
GCTGGCGAAAGGGGGATGTGCTGCAAGGCGATTAAGTTGGGTAACGCCAGGGTTTTCCCAGTCACGACGT
TGTAAAACGACGGCCAGTGAGCGCGCGTAATACGACTCACTATAGGGCGAATTGGGTACGTCCCTAGGCC
TCCAAAAAAGCCTCCTCACTACTTCTGGAATAGCTCAGAGGCCGAGGCGGCCTCGGCCTCTGCATAAATA
AAAAAAATTAGTCAGCCATGGGGCGGAGAATGGGCGGAACTGGGCGGAGTTAGGGGCGGGATGGGCGGAG
TTAGGGGCGGGATAGCTAGAGCCAGACATGATAAGATACATTGATGAGTTTGGACAAACCACAACTAGAA
TGCAGTGAAAAAAATGCTTTATTTGTGAAATTTGTGATGCTATTGCTTTATTTGTAACCATTATAAGCTG
CAATAAACAAGTTCCTCTCACTCTCTGATATTCATTTCTTTGCAAGTTATAAATACTGAATAATAAGATG
ACATGAACTACTACTGCTAGAGATTTTCCACACTGACTAAAAGGGTCTGAGGGATCTCTAGTTACCAGAG
TCACACAACAGACGGGCACACACTACTTGAAGCACTCAAGGCAAGCTTTATTGAGGCTTAAGCAGTGGGT
TCCCTAGTTAGCCAGAGAGCTCCCAGGCTCAGATCTGGTCTAACCAGAGAGACCCAGTACAAGCAAAAAG
CAGATCTTGTCTTCGTTGGGAGTGAATTAGCCCTTCCAGTCCCCCCTTTTCTTTTAAAAAGTGGCTAAGA
TCTACAGCTGCCTTGTAAGTCATTGGTCTTAAAGGTACCGAGCTCGAATTCCAGGCGGGGAGGCGGCCCA
AAGGGAGATCCGACTCGTCTGAGGGCGAAGGCGAAGACGCGGAAGAGGCCGCAGAGCCGGCAGCAGGCCG
CGGGAAGGAAGGTCCGCTGGATTGAGGGCCGAAGGGACGTAGCAGAAGGACGTCCCGCGCAGAATCCAGG
TGGCAACACAGGCGAGCAGCCATGGAAAGGACGTCAGCTTCCCCGACAACACCACGGAATTGTCAGTGCC
CAACAGCCGAGCCCCTGTCCAGCAGCGGGCAAGGCAGGCGGCGATGAGTTCCGCCGTGGCAATAGGGAGG
GGGAAAGCGAAAGTCCCGGAAAGGAGCTGACAGGTGGTGGCAATGCCCCAACCAGTGGGGGTTGCGTCAG
CAAACACAGTGCACACCACGCCACGTTGCCTGACAACGGGCCACAACTCCTCATAAAGAGACAGCAACCA
GGATTTATACAAGGAGGAGAAAATGAAAGCCATACGGGAAGCAATAGCATGATACAAAGGCATTAAAGCA
GCGTATCCACATAGCGTAAAAGGAGCAACATAGTTAAGAATACCAGTCAATCTTTCACAAATTTTGTAAT
CCAGAGGTTGATTGTCGACTCTAGACTCGACTCTAGAGGATCCCCCTGTTCCACCTCTTGAAGGCTATGT
AGGCCACAAGGCCCACAACCACAGCAGCCAGGATGGAGCAATAGACAGGGATGAGGTTGTCGGTGGTGCC
TCGGGTCACCACGGGCTGGGAGCTGCCCATCACTGTGGTCACCACACCTGCCACCGTGCTGGCTATGAGG
TCTTGTTCTGGAGGTGCCTCAGGCTCCTGGGTGCTGGGGGCTGTGCTGTCCGAGCCCTCTGGGGGTGTGG
ACCGTGTAATCCAACGGCCAGGGATCTCCTCGCACTCGGCGTCGGCCCAGCGTGTGCACTCGCGGAGCTG
GCGCTCGGTGTCCTCGCACACGGTGCAGGGCAGGCACGGGTCCACGTGGTTGGCCTCGTCGGAATACGTG
CCGTCGGGGCACTCCTCGCACACGGTGTTCTGCTTGTCCTGGCAGGAGAACACGAGGCCCGAGCCCGCCT
CGCACACGCGGCACGCCTCGCAGCGCCCAGTCGTCTCATCCTGGTAGTAGCCGTAGGCGCAGCGGCACAC
GGCGTCGTCGGCCTCCACGCACGGCGCCGACATGCTCTGGAGCCCCACGCACTCGGTGCACGGCTTGCAC
GGCTCGGTCGCGCTCACCACGTCGGAGAACGTCACGCTGTCCAGGCAGGGCTCACACACGGTCTGGTTGG
CTCCACAAGGCTGGGCCACACCCTCGCCCAGGTTGCAGGCTTTGCAGCACTCACCGCTGTGTGTGTACAG
GCCTGTGGGGCATGCCTCCTTGGCACCTCCAAGGGACACCCCCAGAAGCAGCAACAGCAGCAGGCGCGGC
CCGTCCATGGCGCGGCCGGTGGCACCTGCCCCCATCGCCCGCCTCCCGCGGCAGCGCTCGACTTCCAGCT
CGGTCCGCTTTGCGGACTGATGGGGCTGCGCTGCGCTGCGCTCCAGCGCCCCCCCTGCCCGCCGGAGCTG
GCCGCGGCCCGAATTCCTGCAGCCCGGGGGATCCCCCTGGGGAGAGAGGTCGGTGATTCGGTCAACGAGG
GAGCCGACTGCCGACGTGCGCTCCGGAGGCTTGCAGAATGCGGAACACCGCGCGGGCAGGAACAGGGCCC
ACACTACCGCCCCACACCCCGCCTCCCGCACCGCCCCTTCCCGGCCGCTGCTCTCGGCGCGCCCTGCTGA
GCAGCCGCTATTGGCCACAGCCCATCGCGGTCGGCGCGCTGCCATTGCTCCCTGGCGCTGTCCGTCTGCG
AGGGTACTAGTGAGACGTGCGGCTTCCGTTTGTCACGTCCGGCACGCCGCGAACCGCAAGGAACCTTCCC
GACTTAGGGGCGGAGCAGGAAGCGTCGCCGGGGGGCCCACAAGGGTAGCGGCGAAGATCCGGGTGACGCT
GCGAACGGACGTGAAGAATGTGCGAGACCCAGGGTCGGCGCCGCTGCGTTTCCCGGAACCACGCCCAGAG
CAGCCGCGTCCCTGCGCAAACCCAGGGCTGCCTTGGAAAAGGCGCAACCCCAACCCCGTGGAATTCGATA
TCAAGCTTCTCGAGGGTAGGCGTGTACGGTGGGAGGCCTATATAAGCAGAGCTCGTTTAGTGAACCGTCA
GATCGCCTGGAGACGCCATCCACGCTGTTTTGACCTCCATAGAAGACACCGGGACCGATCCAGCCTCCGC
GGAATTCACC
