>Addgene plasmid #85929 | AB.pCCL.sin.cPPT.GFP.miR-194-3p.sensor.PGK.dNGFR.WPRE | depositor partial sequence | sequence record 167421 | AB.pCCL.sin.cPPT.GFP.miR-194-3p.sensor.PGK.dNGFR.WPRE sequence 834 bps
ATCACGAGACTAGCCTCGAGAGATCTGATCATAATCAGCCATACCACATTTGTAGAGGTTTTACTTGCTT
TAAAAAACCTCCCACACCTCCCCCTGAACCTGAAACATAAAATGAATGCAATTGTTGTTGTTAACTTGTT
TATTGCAGCTTATAATGGTTACAAATAAGGCAATAGCATCACAAATTTCACAAATAAGGCATTTTTTTCA
CTGCATTCTAGTTTTGGTTTGTCCAAACTCATCAATGTATCTTATCATGTCTGGATCTCAAATCCCTCGG
AAGCTGCGCCTGTCATCGAATTCCTGCAGCCCGGTGCATGACTAAGCTAGTACCGGTCCAGTGGGGCTGC
TGTTATCTGCCAGTGGGGCTGCTGTTATCTGCCAGTGGGGCTGCTGTTATCTGCCAGTGGGGCTGCTGTT
ATCTGCCAGTGGGGCTGCTGTTATCTGCCAGTGGGGCTGCTGTTATCTGGCTACGTCGACCAGTACTCCC
CAGTTAAGGTCGGCTAGCTCAGTTAGCCTCCCCCATCTCTCGACGCGGCCGCTTTACTTGTACAGCTCGT
CCATGCCGAGAGTGATCCCGGCGGCGGTCACGAACTCCAGCAGGACCATGTGATCGCGCTTCTCGTTGGG
GTCTTTGCTCAGGGCGGACTGGGTGCTCAGGTAGTGGTTGTCGGGCAGCAGCACGGGGCCGTCGCCGATG
GGGGTGTTCTGCTGGTAGTGGTCGGCGAGCTGCACGCTGCCGTCCTCGATGTTGTGGCGGATCTTGAAGT
TCACCTTGATGCCGTTCTTCTGCTTGTCGGCCATGATATAGACGTTGTGGCTGTTGTAGTTGTA
